>Addgene plasmid #166004 | pET19b-rShHTL7 cPGFP(E167) | addgene full sequence | sequence record 329721 | Addgene NGS Result
GGAATTGTGAGCGGATAACAATTCCCCTCTAGAAATAATTTTGTTTAACTTTAAGAAGGAGATATACCAT
GAGTAGCATTGGGTTAGCGCACAATGTTACGATCCTGGGAAGCGGAGAAACTACCGTGGTATTGGGTCAC
GGATACGGCACTGATCAGTCTGTGTGGAAACTGCTTGTACCGTACTTGGTTGATGATTACAAGGTCTTAC
TTTACGATCATATGGGGGCGGGCACAACCAACCCTGATTATTTCGATTTCGACCGCTATAGTTCACTGGA
GGGCTACAGTTACGACTTGATCGCAATTTTGGAAGAGTTCCAAGTATCGAAGTGCATTTACGTTGGACAC
TCGATGTCTTCGATGGCAGCGGCAGTCGCATCTATTTTTCGCCCTGATCTGTTTCACAAATTAGTAATGA
TCAGCCCCACACCCCGCCTTATTAACACTGAAGAATACTACGGTGGATTTGAGCAAAAGGTTATGGACGA
GACCCTGCGCTCGTTAGACGAAAACTTTAAAAGCCTGTCGTTGGGTACGGCACCGTTGTTGTTGGCTTGT
GATTTGGAGGCATCGTATAACGTCTTTATCATGGCCGACAAGCAGAAGAACGGCATCAAGGCGAACTTCA
AGATCCGCCACAACATCGAGGACGGCGGCGTGCAGCTCGCCTATCACTACCAGCAGAACACCCCCATCGG
CGACGGCCCCGTGCTGCTGCCCGACAACCACTACCTGAGCGTGCAGTCCAAACTGAGCAAAGACCCCAAC
GAGAAGCGCGATCACATGGTCCTGCTGGAGTTCGTGACCGCCGCCGGGATCACTCTCGGCATGGACGAGC
TGTACAAGGGCGGTACCGGAGGGAGCATGGTGAGCAAGGGCGAGGAGCTGTTCACCGGGGTGGTGCCCAT
CCTGGTCGAGCTGGACGGCGACGTAAACGGCCACAAGTTCAGCGTGTCCGGCGAGGGCGAGGGCGATGCC
ACCTACGGCAAGCTGACCCTGAAGTTCATCTGCACCACCGGCAAGCTGCCCGTGCCCTGGCCCACCCTCG
TGACCACCCTGACCTACGGCGTGCAGTGCTTCAGCCGCTACCCCGACCACATGAAGCAGCACGACTTCTT
CAAGTCCGCCATGCCCGAAGGCTACATTCAGGAGCGCACCATCTTCTTCAAGGACGACGGCAACTATAAG
ACACGCGCTGAGGTTAAGTTCGAGGGCGACACTCTGGTTAACCGCATCGAGCTGAAGGGCATCGACTTCA
AGGAGGACGGCAACATCCTGGGCCATAAGCTTGAATATAACTTCAACGCGTCCAGTGCAGCCATGCAGGA
GTACTGCCGTACTCTGTTCAACATGCGCCCGGACATTGCTTGCTGCATTACGCGTATGATTTGCGGGCTG
GATTTGCGTCCATATCTGGGACACGTGACCGTTCCATGCCACATCATTCAAAGCTCGAACGACATCATGG
TTCCGGTCGCGGTGGGGGAGTACTTGCGTAAGAATCTTGGTGGCCCATCGGTCGTTGAGGTGATGCCCAC
CGAGGGACATTTACCGCATTTGAGTATGCCTGAAGTTACTATCCCTGTAGTGTTACGTCACATTCGCCAA
GACATCACGGACCACGGAGAAGCAGCAGCAAAGGAAGCGGCGGCAAAAGGGGGCATGGTGAGCAAGGGCG
AGGAGAATAACATGGCCATCATCAAGGAGTTCATGCGCTTCAAGGTGCGCATGGAGGGCTCCGTGAACGG
CCACGAGTTCGAGATCGAGGGCGAGGGCGAGGGCCGCCCCTACGAGGGCTTTCAGACCGTTAAGCTGAAG
GTGACCAAGGGTGGCCCCCTGCCCTTCGCCTGGGACATCTTGTCCCCTCAGTTCACCTACGGCTCCAAGG
CCTACGTGAAGCACCCCGCCGACATCCCCGACTACCTCAAGCTGTCCTTCCCCGAGGGCTTCAAGTGGGA
GCGCGTGATGAACTTCGAGGACGGCGGCGTGGTGACCGTGACTCAGGACTCCTCCCTGCAGGACGGCGAG
TTCATCTACAAGGTGAAGCTGCGCGGCACCAACTTCCCCTCCGACGGCCCCGTAATGCAGAAGAAGACCA
TGGGCATGGAGGCCTCCTCCGAGCGGATGTACCCCGAGGACGGCGCCCTGAAGGGCGAGGACAAGCTCAG
GCTGAAGCTGAAGGACGGCGGCCACTACACCTCCGAGGTCAAGACCACCTACAAGGCCAAGAAGCCCGTG
CAGTTGCCCGGCGCCTACATCGTCGACATCAAGTTGGACATCACCTCCCACAACGAGGACTACACCATCG
TGGAACAGTACGAACGCGCCGAGGGCCGCCACTCCACCGGCGGCATGGACGAGCTGTACAAGGCTGAGCA
ATAACTAGCATAACCCCTTGGGGCCTCTAAACGGGTCTTGAGGGGTTTTTTGCTGAAAGGAGGAACTATA
TCCGGATATCCCGCAAGAGGCCCGGCAGTACCGGCATAACCAAGCCTATGCCTACAGCATCCAGGGTGAC
GGTGCCGAGGATGACGATGAGCGCATTGTTAGATTTCATACACGGTGCCTGACTGCGTTAGCAATTTAAC
TGTGATAAACTACCGCATTAAAGCTTATCGATGATAAGCTGTCAAACATGAGAATTCTTGAAGACGAAAG
GGCCTCGTGATACGCCTATTTTTATAGGTTAATGTCATGATAATAATGGTTTCTTAGACGTCAGGTGGCA
CTTTTCGGGGAAATGTGCGCGGAACCCCTATTTGTTTATTTTTCTAAATACATTCAAATATGTATCCGCT
CATGAGACAATAACCCTGATAAATGCTTCAATAATATTGAAAAAGGAAGAGTATGAGTATTCAACATTTC
CGTGTCGCCCTTATTCCCTTTTTTGCGGCATTTTGCCTTCCTGTTTTTGCTCACCCAGAAACGCTGGTGA
AAGTAAAAGATGCTGAAGATCAGTTGGGTGCACGAGTGGGTTACATCGAACTGGATCTCAACAGCGGTAA
GATCCTTGAGAGTTTTCGCCCCGAAGAACGTTTTCCAATGATGAGCACTTTTAAAGTTCTGCTATGTGGC
GCGGTATTATCCCGTGTTGACGCCGGGCAAGAGCAACTCGGTCGCCGCATACACTATTCTCAGAATGACT
TGGTTGAGTACTCACCAGTCACAGAAAAGCATCTTACGGATGGCATGACAGTAAGAGAATTATGCAGTGC
TGCCATAACCATGAGTGATAACACTGCGGCCAACTTACTTCTGACAACGATCGGAGGACCGAAGGAGCTA
ACCGCTTTTTTGCACAACATGGGGGATCATGTAACTCGCCTTGATCGTTGGGAACCGGAGCTGAATGAAG
CCATACCAAACGACGAGCGTGACACCACGATGCCTGCAGCAATGGCAACAACGTTGCGCAAACTATTAAC
TGGCGAACTACTTACTCTAGCTTCCCGGCAACAATTAATAGACTGGATGGAGGCGGATAAAGTTGCAGGA
CCACTTCTGCGCTCGGCCCTTCCGGCTGGCTGGTTTATTGCTGATAAATCTGGAGCCGGTGAGCGTGGGT
CTCGCGGTATCATTGCAGCACTGGGGCCAGATGGTAAGCCCTCCCGTATCGTAGTTATCTACACGACGGG
GAGTCAGGCAACTATGGATGAACGAAATAGACAGATCGCTGAGATAGGTGCCTCACTGATTAAGCATTGG
TAACTGTCAGACCAAGTTTACTCATATATACTTTAGATTGATTTAAAACTTCATTTTTAATTTAAAAGGA
TCTAGGTGAAGATCCTTTTTGATAATCTCATGACCAAAATCCCTTAACGTGAGTTTTCGTTCCACTGAGC
GTCAGACCCCGTAGAAAAGATCAAAGGATCTTCTTGAGATCCTTTTTTTCTGCGCGTAATCTGCTGCTTG
CAAACAAAAAAACCACCGCTACCAGCGGTGGTTTGTTTGCCGGATCAAGAGCTACCAACTCTTTTTCCGA
AGGTAACTGGCTTCAGCAGAGCGCAGATACCAAATACTGTCCTTCTAGTGTAGCCGTAGTTAGGCCACCA
CTTCAAGAACTCTGTAGCACCGCCTACATACCTCGCTCTGCTAATCCTGTTACCAGTGGCTGCTGCCAGT
GGCGATAAGTCGTGTCTTACCGGGTTGGACTCAAGACGATAGTTACCGGATAAGGCGCAGCGGTCGGGCT
GAACGGGGGGTTCGTGCACACAGCCCAGCTTGGAGCGAACGACCTACACCGAACTGAGATACCTACAGCG
TGAGCTATGAGAAAGCGCCACGCTTCCCGAAGGGAGAAAGGCGGACAGGTATCCGGTAAGCGGCAGGGTC
GGAACAGGAGAGCGCACGAGGGAGCTTCCAGGGGGAAACGCCTGGTATCTTTATAGTCCTGTCGGGTTTC
GCCACCTCTGACTTGAGCGTCGATTTTTGTGATGCTCGTCAGGGGGGCGGAGCCTATGGAAAAACGCCAG
CAACGCGGCCTTTTTACGGTTCCTGGCCTTTTGCTGGCCTTTTGCTCACATGTTCTTTCCTGCGTTATCC
CCTGATTCTGTGGATAACCGTATTACCGCCTTTGAGTGAGCTGATACCGCTCGCCGCAGCCGAACGACCG
AGCGCAGCGAGTCAGTGAGCGAGGAAGCGGAAGAGCGCCTGATGCGGTATTTTCTCCTTACGCATCTGTG
CGGTATTTCACACCGCAATGGTGCACTCTCAGTACAATCTGCTCTGATGCCGCATAGTTAAGCCAGTATA
CACTCCGCTATCGCTACGTGACTGGGTCATGGCTGCGCCCCGACACCCGCCAACACCCGCTGACGCGCCC
TGACGGGCTTGTCTGCTCCCGGCATCCGCTTACAGACAAGCTGTGACCGTCTCCGGGAGCTGCATGTGTC
AGAGGTTTTCACCGTCATCACCGAAACGCGCGAGGCAGCTGCGGTAAAGCTCATCAGCGTGGTCGTGAAG
CGATTCACAGATGTCTGCCTGTTCATCCGCGTCCAGCTCGTTGAGTTTCTCCAGAAGCGTTAATGTCTGG
CTTCTGATAAAGCGGGCCATGTTAAGGGCGGTTTTTTCCTGTTTGGTCACTGATGCCTCCGTGTAAGGGG
GATTTCTGTTCATGGGGGTAATGATACCGATGAAACGAGAGAGGATGCTCACGATACGGGTTACTGATGA
TGAACATGCCCGGTTACTGGAACGTTGTGAGGGTAAACAACTGGCGGTATGGATGCGGCGGGACCAGAGA
AAAATCACTCAGGGTCAATGCCAGCGCTTCGTTAATACAGATGTAGGTGTTCCACAGGGTAGCCAGCAGC
ATCCTGCGATGCAGATCCGGAACATAATGGTGCAGGGCGCTGACTTCCGCGTTTCCAGACTTTACGAAAC
ACGGAAACCGAAGACCATTCATGTTGTTGCTCAGGTCGCAGACGTTTTGCAGCAGCAGTCGCTTCACGTT
CGCTCGCGTATCGGTGATTCATTCTGCTAACCAGTAAGGCAACCCCGCCAGCCTAGCCGGGTCCTCAACG
ACAGGAGCACGATCATGCGCACCCGTGGCCAGGACCCAACGCTGCCCGAGATGCGCCGCGTGCGGCTGCT
GGAGATGGCGGACGCGATGGATATGTTCTGCCAAGGGTTGGTTTGCGCATTCACAGTTCTCCGCAAGAAT
TGATTGGCTCCAATTCTTGGAGTGGTGAATCCGTTAGCGAGGTGCCGCCGGCTTCCATTCAGGTCGAGGT
GGCCCGGCTCCATGCACCGCGACGCAACGCGGGGAGGCAGACAAGGTATAGGGCGGCGCCTACAATCCAT
GCCAACCCGTTCCATGTGCTCGCCGAGGCGGCATAAATCGCCGTGACGATCAGCGGTCCAATGATCGAAG
TTAGGCTGGTAAGAGCCGCGAGCGATCCTTGAAGCTGTCCCTGATGGTCGTCATCTACCTGCCTGGACAG
CATGGCCTGCAACGCGGGCATCCCGATGCCGCCGGAAGCGAGAAGAATCATAATGGGGAAGGCCATCCAG
CCTCGCGTCGCGAACGCCAGCAAGACGTAGCCCAGCGCGTCGGCCGCCATGCCGGCGATAATGGCCTGCT
TCTCGCCGAAACGTTTGGTGGCGGGACCAGTGACGAAGGCTTGAGCGAGGGCGTGCAAGATTCCGAATAC
CGCAAGCGACAGGCCGATCATCGTCGCGCTCCAGCGAAAGCGGTCCTCGCCGAAAATGACCCAGAGCGCT
GCCGGCACCTGTCCTACGAGTTGCATGATAAAGAAGACAGTCATAAGTGCGGCGACGATAGTCATGCCCC
GCGCCCACCGGAAGGAGCTGACTGGGTTGAAGGCTCTCAAGGGCATCGGTCGAGATCCCGGTGCCTAATG
AGTGAGCTAACTTACATTAATTGCGTTGCGCTCACTGCCCGCTTTCCAGTCGGGAAACCTGTCGTGCCAG
CTGCATTAATGAATCGGCCAACGCGCGGGGAGAGGCGGTTTGCGTATTGGGCGCCAGGGTGGTTTTTCTT
TTCACCAGTGAGACGGGCAACAGCTGATTGCCCTTCACCGCCTGGCCCTGAGAGAGTTGCAGCAAGCGGT
CCACGCTGGTTTGCCCCAGCAGGCGAAAATCCTGTTTGATGGTGGTTAACGGCGGGATATAACATGAGCT
GTCTTCGGTATCGTCGTATCCCACTACCGAGATATCCGCACCAACGCGCAGCCCGGACTCGGTAATGGCG
CGCATTGCGCCCAGCGCCATCTGATCGTTGGCAACCAGCATCGCAGTGGGAACGATGCCCTCATTCAGCA
TTTGCATGGTTTGTTGAAAACCGGACATGGCACTCCAGTCGCCTTCCCGTTCCGCTATCGGCTGAATTTG
ATTGCGAGTGAGATATTTATGCCAGCCAGCCAGACGCAGACGCGCCGAGACAGAACTTAATGGGCCCGCT
AACAGCGCGATTTGCTGGTGACCCAATGCGACCAGATGCTCCACGCCCAGTCGCGTACCGTCTTCATGGG
AGAAAATAATACTGTTGATGGGTGTCTGGTCAGAGACATCAAGAAATAACGCCGGAACATTAGTGCAGGC
AGCTTCCACAGCAATGGCATCCTGGTCATCCAGCGGATAGTTAATGATCAGCCCACTGACGCGTTGCGCG
AGAAGATTGTGCACCGCCGCTTTACAGGCTTCGACGCCGCTTCGTTCTACCATCGACACCACCACGCTGG
CACCCAGTTGATCGGCGCGAGATTTAATCGCCGCGACAATTTGCGACGGCGCGTGCAGGGCCAGACTGGA
GGTGGCAACGCCAATCAGCAACGACTGTTTGCCCGCCAGTTGTTGTGCCACGCGGTTGGGAATGTAATTC
AGCTCCGCCATCGCCGCTTCCACTTTTTCCCGCGTTTTCGCAGAAACGTGGCTGGCCTGGTTCACCACGC
GGGAAACGGTCTGATAAGAGACACCGGCATACTCTGCGACATCGTATAACGTTACTGGTTTCACATTCAC
CACCCTGAATTGACTCTCTTCCGGGCGCTATCATGCCATACCGCGAAAGGTTTTGCGCCATTCGATGGTG
TCCGGGATCTCGACGCTCTCCCTTATGCGACTCCTGCATTAGGAAGCAGCCCAGTAGTAGGTTGAGGCCG
TTGAGCACCGCCGCCGCAAGGAATGGTGCATGCAAGGAGATGGCGCCCAACAGTCCCCCGGCCACGGGGC
CTGCCACCATACCCACGCCGAAACAAGCGCTCATGAGCCCGAAGTGGCGAGCCCGATCTTCCCCATCGGT
GATGTCGGCGATATAGGCGCCAGCAACCGCACCTGTGGCGCCGGTGATGCCGGCCACGATGCGTCCGGCG
TAGAGGATCGAGATCTCGATCCCGCGAAATTAATACGACTCACTATAGG
Features (pLannotate 1.2.2; 21 found; start..end, strand, type, name):
      1..25      +  protein_bind   lac operator: The lac repressor binds to the lac operator to inhibit transcription in E. coli. This inhibition can be relieved by adding lactose or isopropyl-β-D-thiogalactopyranoside (IPTG). lac repressor encoded by lacI
     40..62      +  RBS            RBS: efficient ribosome binding site from bacteriophage T7 gene 10 (Olins and Rangwala, 1989)
     87..563     +  CDS            DAD2 (fragment): DAD2_PETHY - Experimental evidence at protein level: Swiss-Prot protein existence level 1. Involved in strigolactone signaling pathway. May function downstream of strigolactone synthesis, as a component of hormone signaling or as an enzyme that participates in the conversion of strigolactones to the bioactive form. Can hydrolyze the synthetic strigolactone analog GR24 in vitro. Strigolactones are hormones that inhibit tillering and shoot branching through the MAX-dependent pathway, contribute to the regulation of shoot architectural response to phosphate-limiting conditions and function as rhi
    579..1301    +  CDS            cEGFP: cEGFP is a basic (constitutively fluorescent) green fluorescent protein published in 2008, derived from Aequorea victoria.
   1317..1571    +  CDS            D14 (fragment): D14_ARATH - Experimental evidence at protein level: Swiss-Prot protein existence level 1. Involved in strigolactone signaling pathway (PubMed:22357928). Does not move long distances acropetally in the plant to regulate shoot branching and is rapidly degraded in the presence of strigolactones (PubMed:24610723). Functions downstream of strigolactone synthesis, as a component of hormone signaling and as an enzyme that participates in the conversion of strigolactones to the bioactive form (PubMed:22357928). Acts probably as a strigolactone receptor (PubMed:24610723). Strigolactones are hormones th
   1665..2372    +  CDS            LSSmOrange: LSSmOrange is a basic (constitutively fluorescent) long stokes shift fluorescent protein published in 2012, derived from Discosoma sp.. It has moderate acid sensitivity.
   2385..2432    +  terminator     T7 terminator: transcription terminator for bacteriophage T7 RNA polymerase
   2455..2559    -  CDS            TcR (fragment): tetracycline efflux protein; tet; confers resistance to tetracycline
   2607..2635    -  promoter       tet promoter: E. coli promoter for tetracycline efflux protein gene
   2748..2852    +  promoter       AmpR promoter: bla
   2853..3713    +  CDS            AmpR: β-lactamase; bla; confers resistance to ampicillin, carbenicillin, and related antibiotics
   3884..4472    +  rep_origin     ori: high-copy-number ColE1/pMB1/pBR322/pUC origin of replication
   4658..4797    -  misc_feature   bom: basis of mobility region from pBR322
   4899..5090    -  CDS            rop: Rop protein, which maintains plasmids at low copy number; rop
   5107..5487    +  CDS            YPB1_ECOLX: Protein predicted: Swiss-Prot protein existence level 4. From Escherichia coli.
   5729..6353    -  CDS            TcR (fragment): tetracycline efflux protein; tet; confers resistance to tetracycline
   6368..6389    -  protein_bind   CAP binding site: CAP binding activates transcription in the presence of cAMP. E. coli catabolite activator protein
   6402..7484    -  CDS            lacI: lac repressor; lacI; The lac repressor binds to the lac operator to inhibit transcription in E. coli. This inhibition can be relieved by adding lactose or isopropyl-β-D-thiogalactopyranoside (IPTG).
   7485..7562    -  promoter       lacI promoter: lacI
   7570..7849    -  CDS            TcR (fragment): tetracycline efflux protein; tet; confers resistance to tetracycline
   7871..7889    +  promoter       T7 promoter: promoter for bacteriophage T7 RNA polymerase
