[The description below was written by a language model from this plasmid's Addgene catalogue record and pLannotate feature annotations shown in this document.]
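Description:
pET19b-rShHTL7 cPGFP(E167) is a bacterial expression plasmid built on the pET19b backbone for producing a synthetic fluorescent biosensor protein in Escherichia coli. It replicates from a ColE1/pMB1-type origin and retains the pBR322-derived bom and rop elements. The catalogue lists it as high copy, although rop normally moderates copy number. Selection is by ampicillin through the β-lactamase gene. Several short tetracycline-resistance fragments are annotated, but these are non-functional remnants of the pBR322 lineage.

The expression cassette follows the usual pET design: a T7 promoter followed by a lac operator and the T7 gene 10 ribosome binding site, with a T7 terminator downstream and a plasmid-borne lacI gene. Transcription therefore depends on a host that supplies T7 RNA polymerase and can be induced with IPTG. The open reading frame is annotated as an N-terminal segment resembling strigolactone receptor/hydrolase proteins (matched to DAD2), then a circularly permuted GFP, then a second receptor-like segment (matched to D14), and finally LSSmOrange. This fits the construct name, in which cpGFP is inserted into the ShHTL7 receptor at position E167. The DAD2 and D14 labels most likely reflect homology hits to the two halves of the split receptor rather than separate genes. The associated publication describes fluorescent enzyme biosensors for direct detection of strigolactones, so ligand binding or hydrolysis is presumably read out as a change in GFP signal. The "r" prefix and the fused long-Stokes-shift orange protein suggest a ratiometric reference, though the record does not say this. No His tag is annotated, even though pET19b normally provides one.
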