Addgene plasmid #166004: pET19b-rShHTL7 cPGFP(E167)
Purpose: Expression of coding sequence in Escherichia coli
Depositing lab: Claudia Vickers. Depositing organization: University of Queensland. Publication: Rational Design of Novel Fluorescent Enzyme Biosensors for Direct Detection of Strigolactones. Chesterfield RJ, Whitfield JH, Pouvreau B, Cao D, Alexandrov K, Beveridge CA, Vickers CE. ACS Synth Biol. 2020 Aug 21;9(8):2107-2118. doi: 10.1021/acssynbio.0c00192. Epub 2020 Aug 11. PubMed 32786922.
Backbone
  Vector backbone: pET19b
  Backbone size w/o insert (bp): 5717
  Vector type: Bacterial Expression
Growth in bacteria
  Bacterial resistance: Ampicillin, 100 μg/mL
  Growth temperature: 37°C
  Growth strain: DH5alpha
  Copy number: High Copy
Gene/Insert
  Gene/Insert name: rShHTL7 cPGFP(E167)
  Species: Synthetic
  Promoter: T7 promoter
  Cloning method: Gibson Cloning
Terms and licenses: Academic/Nonprofit Terms; Industry Terms: Not Available to Industry
How to cite: pET19b-rShHTL7 cPGFP(E167) was a gift from Claudia Vickers (Addgene plasmid # 166004 ; http://n2t.net/addgene:166004 ; RRID:Addgene_166004)
